>Addgene plasmid #132926 | LO601: pMVP (R4-R3) destabilized firefly luciferase (Luc2P) | addgene full sequence | sequence record 314396 | Addgene NGS Result
ATGCAAAATCTAATTTAATATATTGATATTTATATCATTTTACGTTTCTCGTTCAACTTTTCTATACAAA
GTTGCCATGGAAGATGCCAAAAACATTAAGAAGGGCCCAGCGCCATTCTACCCACTCGAAGACGGGACCG
CCGGCGAGCAGCTGCACAAAGCCATGAAGCGCTACGCCCTGGTGCCCGGCACCATCGCCTTTACCGACGC
ACATATCGAGGTGGACATTACCTACGCCGAGTACTTCGAGATGAGCGTTCGGCTGGCAGAAGCTATGAAG
CGCTATGGGCTGAATACAAACCATCGGATCGTGGTGTGCAGCGAGAATAGCTTGCAGTTCTTCATGCCCG
TGTTGGGTGCCCTGTTCATCGGTGTGGCTGTGGCCCCAGCTAACGACATCTACAACGAGCGCGAGCTGCT
GAACAGCATGGGCATCAGCCAGCCCACCGTCGTATTCGTGAGCAAGAAAGGGCTGCAAAAGATCCTCAAC
GTGCAAAAGAAGCTACCGATCATACAAAAGATCATCATCATGGATAGCAAGACCGACTACCAGGGCTTCC
AAAGCATGTACACCTTCGTGACTTCCCATTTGCCACCCGGCTTCAACGAGTACGACTTCGTGCCCGAGAG
CTTCGACCGGGACAAAACCATCGCCCTGATCATGAACAGTAGTGGCAGTACCGGATTGCCCAAGGGCGTA
GCCCTACCGCACCGCACCGCTTGTGTCCGATTCAGTCATGCCCGCGACCCCATCTTCGGCAACCAGATCA
TCCCCGACACCGCTATCCTCAGCGTGGTGCCATTTCACCACGGCTTCGGCATGTTCACCACGCTGGGCTA
CTTGATCTGCGGCTTTCGGGTCGTGCTCATGTACCGCTTCGAGGAGGAGCTATTCTTGCGCAGCTTGCAA
GACTATAAGATTCAATCTGCCCTGCTGGTGCCCACACTATTTAGCTTCTTCGCTAAGAGCACTCTCATCG
ACAAGTACGACCTAAGCAACTTGCACGAGATCGCCAGCGGCGGGGCGCCGCTCAGCAAGGAGGTAGGTGA
GGCCGTGGCCAAACGCTTCCACCTACCAGGCATCCGCCAGGGCTACGGCCTGACAGAAACAACCAGCGCC
ATTCTGATCACCCCCGAAGGGGACGACAAGCCTGGCGCAGTAGGCAAGGTGGTGCCCTTCTTCGAGGCTA
AGGTGGTGGACTTGGACACCGGTAAGACACTGGGTGTGAACCAGCGCGGCGAGCTGTGCGTCCGTGGCCC
CATGATCATGAGCGGCTACGTTAACAACCCCGAGGCTACAAACGCTCTCATCGACAAGGACGGCTGGCTG
CACAGCGGCGACATCGCCTACTGGGACGAGGACGAGCACTTCTTCATCGTGGACCGGCTGAAGAGCCTGA
TCAAATACAAGGGCTACCAGGTAGCCCCAGCCGAACTGGAGAGCATCCTGCTGCAACACCCCAACATCTT
CGACGCCGGGGTCGCCGGCCTGCCCGACGACGATGCCGGCGAGCTGCCCGCCGCAGTCGTCGTGCTGGAA
CACGGTAAAACCATGACCGAGAAGGAGATCGTGGACTATGTGGCCAGCCAGGTTACAACCGCCAAGAAGC
TGCGCGGTGGTGTTGTGTTCGTGGACGAGGTGCCTAAAGGACTGACCGGCAAGTTGGACGCCCGCAAGAT
CCGCGAGATTCTCATTAAGGCCAAGAAGGGCGGCAAGATCGCCGTGAATTCTCACGGCTTCCCTCCCGAG
GTGGAGGAGCAGGCCGCCGGCACCCTGCCCATGAGCTGCGCCCAGGAGAGCGGCATGGATAGACACCCTG
CTGCTTGCGCCAGCGCCAGGATCAACGTCTAAGCAACTTTGTATAATAAAGTTGAACGAGAAACGTAAAA
TGATATAAATATCAATATATTAAATTAGATTTTGCATAAAAAACAGACTACATAATACTGTAAAACACAA
CATATCCAGTCACTATGAATCAACTACTTAGATGGTATTAGTGACCTGTACTGCAGGGCGGCCGCGATAT
CCCCTATAGTGAGTCGTATTACATGGTCATAGCTGTTTCCTGGCAGCTCTGGCCCGTGTCTCAAAATCTC
TGATGTTACATTGCACAAGATAAAAATATATCATCATGAACAATAAAACTGTCTGCTTACATAAACAGTA
ATACAAGGGGTGTTATGAGCCATATTCAACGGGAAACGTCGAGGCCGCGATTAAATTCCAACATGGATGC
TGATTTATATGGGTATAAATGGGCTCGCGATAATGTCGGGCAATCAGGTGCGACAATCTATCGCTTGTAT
GGGAAGCCCGATGCGCCAGAGTTGTTTCTGAAACATGGCAAAGGTAGCGTTGCCAATGATGTTACAGATG
AGATGGTCAGACTAAACTGGCTGACGGAATTTATGCCTCTTCCGACCATCAAGCATTTTATCCGTACTCC
TGATGATGCATGGTTACTCACCACTGCGATCCCCGGAAAAACAGCATTCCAGGTATTAGAAGAATATCCT
GATTCAGGTGAAAATATTGTTGATGCGCTGGCAGTGTTCCTGCGCCGGTTGCATTCGATTCCTGTTTGTA
ATTGTCCTTTTAACAGCGATCGCGTATTTCGTCTCGCTCAGGCGCAATCACGAATGAATAACGGTTTGGT
TGATGCGAGTGATTTTGATGACGAGCGTAATGGCTGGCCTGTTGAACAAGTCTGGAAAGAAATGCATAAA
CTTTTGCCATTCTCACCGGATTCAGTCGTCACTCATGGTGATTTCTCACTTGATAACCTTATTTTTGACG
AGGGGAAATTAATAGGTTGTATTGATGTTGGACGAGTCGGAATCGCAGACCGATACCAGGATCTTGCCAT
CCTATGGAACTGCCTCGGTGAGTTTTCTCCTTCATTACAGAAACGGCTTTTTCAAAAATATGGTATTGAT
AATCCTGATATGAATAAATTGCAGTTTCATTTGATGCTCGATGAGTTTTTCTAATCAGAATTGGTTAATT
GGTTGTAACACTGGCAGAGCATTACGCTGACTTGACGGGACGGCGCAAGCTCATGACCAAAATCCCTTAA
CGTGAGTTACGCGTCGTTCCACTGAGCGTCAGACCCCGTAGAAAAGATCAAAGGATCTTCTTGAGATCCT
TTTTTTCTGCGCGTAATCTGCTGCTTGCAAACAAAAAAACCACCGCTACCAGCGGTGGTTTGTTTGCCGG
ATCAAGAGCTACCAACTCTTTTTCCGAAGGTAACTGGCTTCAGCAGAGCGCAGATACCAAATACTGTTCT
TCTAGTGTAGCCGTAGTTAGGCCACCACTTCAAGAACTCTGTAGCACCGCCTACATACCTCGCTCTGCTA
ATCCTGTTACCAGTGGCTGCTGCCAGTGGCGATAAGTCGTGTCTTACCGGGTTGGACTCAAGACGATAGT
TACCGGATAAGGCGCAGCGGTCGGGCTGAACGGGGGGTTCGTGCACACAGCCCAGCTTGGAGCGAACGAC
CTACACCGAACTGAGATACCTACAGCGTGAGCTATGAGAAAGCGCCACGCTTCCCGAAGGGAGAAAGGCG
GACAGGTATCCGGTAAGCGGCAGGGTCGGAACAGGAGAGCGCACGAGGGAGCTTCCAGGGGGAAACGCCT
GGTATCTTTATAGTCCTGTCGGGTTTCGCCACCTCTGACTTGAGCGTCGATTTTTGTGATGCTCGTCAGG
GGGGCGGAGCCTATGGAAAAACGCCAGCAACGCGGCCTTTTTACGGTTCCTGGCCTTTTGCTGGCCTTTT
GCTCACATGTTCTTTCCTGCGTTATCCCCTGATTCTGTGGATAACCGTATTACCGCCTTTGAGTGAGCTG
ATACCGCTCGCCGCAGCCGAACGACCGAGCGCAGCGAGTCAGTGAGCGAGGAAGCGGAAGAGCGCCCAAT
ACGCAAACCGCCTCTCCCCGCGCGTTGGCCGATTCATTAATGCAGCTGGCACGACAGGTTTCCCGACTGG
AAAGCGGGCAGTGAGCGCAACGCAATTAATACGCGTACCGCTAGCCAGGAAGAGTTTGTAGAAACGCAAA
AAGGCCATCCGTCAGGATGGCCTTCTGCTTAGTTTGATGCCTGGCAGTTTATGGCGGGCGTCCTGCCCGC
CACCCTCCGGGCCGTTGCTTCACAACGTTCAAATCCGCTCCCGGCGGATTTGTCCTACTCAGGAGAGCGT
TCACCGACAAACAACAGATAAAACGAAAGGCCCAGTCTTCCGACTGAGCCTTTCGTTTTATTTGATGCCT
GGCAGTTCCCTACTCTCGCGTTAACGCTAGCATGGATGTTTTCCCAGTCACGACGTTGTAAAACGACGGC
CAGTCTTAAGCTCGGGCCCCTACAGGTCACTAATACCATCTAAGTAGTTGATTCATAGTGACTGGATATG
TTGTGTTTTACAGTATTATGTAGTCTGTTTTTT
Features (pLannotate 1.2.2; 12 found; start..end, strand, type, name):
     54..74      -  protein_bind   attB4: mutant version of attB; core recombination site for the Gateway® BP reaction BP Clonase™
     77..1726    +  CDS            luciferase: firefly luciferase synthetic luc2 version of the luciferase gene
   1730..1849    +  CDS            hPEST: PEST degradation sequence from mouse ornithine decarboxylase human codon-optimized
   1854..1977    +  protein_bind   attR3: mutant version of attR; recombination site for the Gateway® LR reaction LR Clonase™
   2033..2051    -  promoter       T7 promoter: promoter for bacteriophage T7 RNA polymerase
   2185..2994    +  CDS            KanR: aminoglycoside phosphotransferase; aph(3')-Ia; confers resistance to kanamycin in bacteria or G418 (Geneticin®) in eukaryotes
   3141..3729    +  rep_origin     ori: high-copy-number ColE1/pMB1/pBR322/pUC origin of replication
   3912..4004    +  CDS            lacI (fragment): lac repressor; lacI; The lac repressor binds to the lac operator to inhibit transcription in E. coli. This inhibition can be relieved by adding lactose or isopropyl-β-D-thiogalactopyranoside (IPTG).
   4059..4086    -  terminator     rrnB T2 terminator: transcription terminator T2 from the E. coli rrnB gene
   4218..4261    +  terminator     rrnB T1 terminator: Escherichia coli rrnB; transcription terminator T1 from the E. coli rrnB gene
   4308..4344    -  CDS            lacZα (fragment): LacZα fragment of β-galactosidase; lacZ fragment
   4394..70      -  protein_bind   attR1 (across the origin): mutant version of attR; recombination site for the Gateway® LR reaction LR Clonase™
