[The description below was written by a language model from this plasmid's Addgene catalogue record and pLannotate feature annotations shown in this document.]
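Description:
LO601: pMVP (R4-R3) destabilized firefly luciferase (Luc2P) is a 4,443 bp MultiSite Gateway Pro entry plasmid built on the Invitrogen pDONR221 P4r-P3r backbone. It is maintained in E. coli at high copy through a ColE1/pUC-type origin and selected with kanamycin through the aph(3')-Ia (KanR) gene. The backbone also carries rrnB T1 and T2 transcription terminators, which shield the insert region from read-through transcription, a T7 promoter on the reverse strand downstream of the insert, and short annotated lacI and lacZα fragments that appear to be vector remnants.

The payload is Luc2P, a synthetic luc2 firefly luciferase coding sequence followed directly by a human codon-optimized PEST degradation sequence from mouse ornithine decarboxylase. This C-terminal destabilization domain shortens reporter half-life, so luminescence tracks changes in expression more closely than with stable luciferase. The depositor notes that the gene was amplified from pGL4.27. No eukaryotic promoter or polyadenylation signal is annotated in this plasmid, consistent with its role as a promoterless module whose regulatory elements come from other components of the assembly. The cassette is flanked by Gateway recombination sites. The automated annotation labels the downstream one attR3. The upstream one is labelled as an attR1-like element spanning the sequence origin and overlapping an attB4 core, which most plausibly corresponds to the attR4 site implied by the R4-R3 designation.

The plasmid is intended for the pMVP cloning platform, where LR recombination joins it with other entry modules and a destination vector in 3- or 4-component assemblies to build custom luciferase reporter expression constructs.
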