Addgene plasmid #132926: LO601: pMVP (R4-R3) destabilized firefly luciferase (Luc2P)
Purpose: pMVP R4-R3 entry plasmid, contains destabilized Firefly Luciferase (Luc2P) for 3- or 4-component MultiSite Gateway Pro assembly
Depositing lab: Christopher Newgard. Depositing organization: Duke University.
Backbone
  Vector backbone: pDONR221 P4r-P3r
  Backbone manufacturer: Invitrogen
  Backbone size w/o insert (bp): 2664
  Total vector size (bp): 4443
  Vector type: Luciferase, Synthetic Biology ; pMVP Gateway Entry plasmid
Growth in bacteria
  Bacterial resistance: Kanamycin, 50 μg/mL
  Growth temperature: 37°C
  Growth strain: DH5alpha
  Copy number: High Copy
Gene/Insert
  Gene/Insert name: Luc2P (alt name: Firefly luciferase)
  Species: Synthetic
  Insert size (bp): 1779
  Tag / fusion protein: PEST destabilization domain (C terminal on insert)
  Cloning method: Gateway Cloning
  Sequencing primers: 5′ M13F; 3′ M13R
Terms and licenses: Academic/Nonprofit Terms; Industry Terms: Not Available to Industry
Depositor comments: Luc2P gene was PCR'd from pGL4.27 (Promega). Entry plasmid is compatible with pMVP cloning platform described in PMID: 30590691.
How to cite: LO601: pMVP (R4-R3) destabilized firefly luciferase (Luc2P) was a gift from Christopher Newgard (Addgene plasmid # 132926 ; http://n2t.net/addgene:132926 ; RRID:Addgene_132926)
